Addgene plasmid #59446: pHRIG-S6K
Purpose: lentiviral expression of S6K and EGFP
Depositing lab: Heng Zhao. Depositing organization: Stanford University. Publication: Mammalian Target of Rapamycin Cell Signaling Pathway Contributes to the Protective Effects of Ischemic Postconditioning Against Stroke. Xie R, Wang P, Cheng M, Sapolsky R, Ji X, Zhao H. Stroke. 2014 Jul 10. pii: STROKEAHA.114.005406. 10.1161/STROKEAHA.114.005406 PubMed 25013017.
Backbone
  Vector backbone: pHR-IG (pHR’tripCMV-IRES-eGFP)
  Vector type: Mammalian Expression, Lentiviral
Growth in bacteria
  Bacterial resistance: Ampicillin, 100 μg/mL
  Growth temperature: 37°C
  Growth strain: Stbl3
  Copy number: Unknown
Gene/Insert
  Gene/Insert name: S6K (alt name: Rps6kb1)
  Species: R. norvegicus (rat)
  Mutation: S6K starts at aa24 and contains 7 extra amino acids at end of S6K
  Entrez Gene: Rps6kb1 (a.k.a. p70 S6K-alpha)
  Promoter: CMV
  Tag / fusion protein: IRES-EGFP (C terminal on backbone)
  Cloning method: Restriction Enzyme; 5′ cloning site NotI (not destroyed); 3′ cloning site XbaI (not destroyed)
  Sequencing primers: 5′ CMV-F; 3′ pCDH-rev
Terms and licenses: Academic/Nonprofit Terms; Industry Terms: Not Available to Industry
Depositor comments: The S6K1 gene was cloned from Addgene plasmid # 26610, pcDNA-Myc S6K1. It starts at aa24 compared to GenBank reference sequence NP_114191.1 and contains an additional 7 amino acids after the end of S6K1 gene in this reference sequence and plasmid 26610.
How to cite: pHRIG-S6K was a gift from Heng Zhao (Addgene plasmid # 59446 ; http://n2t.net/addgene:59446 ; RRID:Addgene_59446)
