[The description below was written by a language model from this plasmid's Addgene catalogue record.]
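Description:
pHRIG-S6K is a lentiviral transfer plasmid for mammalian expression, built on the pHR-IG backbone (pHR'tripCMV-IRES-eGFP). It is propagated in bacteria under ampicillin selection. The recorded host is a recombination-deficient strain of the kind generally used to keep the repeated sequences of lentiviral vectors stable, and the copy number is listed as unknown. No feature table accompanies the record, so individual backbone elements such as the LTRs, packaging signal and bacterial origin are not itemised. The "trip" in the backbone name probably refers to the central polypurine tract/DNA flap that such vectors carry to improve transduction, although the record does not state this.

The payload is rat S6K (Rps6kb1, p70 S6 kinase alpha), inserted between NotI and XbaI sites that both remain intact, and driven by a CMV promoter. Downstream on the backbone lies an IRES-EGFP cassette, so a single bicistronic transcript yields the kinase and, by internal ribosome entry, EGFP as a separate protein rather than a fusion. Green fluorescence therefore marks transduced cells that express the insert. The coding sequence was subcloned from a Myc-S6K1 pcDNA expression plasmid and differs from the reference protein: it begins at amino acid 24 and carries seven additional residues after the normal end of S6K1.

The stated purpose is lentiviral co-expression of S6K and EGFP. The associated publication concerns the contribution of mTOR signalling to the protective effects of ischemic postconditioning against stroke, which suggests the construct was used to raise the level of this mTOR pathway kinase in that setting.
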