>Addgene plasmid #59446 | pHRIG-S6K | depositor partial sequence | sequence record 92496 | S6K
ATGGCAGGAGTGTTTGACATAGACCTGGACCAGCCAGAGGATGCAGGCTCTGAGGATGAGCTGGAGGAGG
GGGGTCAGTTAAATGAAAGCATGGACCATGGGGGAGTTGGACCATATGAACTTGGCATGGAACATTGTGA
GAAATTTGAAATCTCAGAAACTAGTGTGAACAGAGGGCCAGAAAAAATCAGACCAGAATGTTTTGAGCTA
CTTCGGGTACTTGGTAAAGGGGGCTATGGAAAGGTTTTTCAAGTACGAAAAGTAACAGGAGCAAATACTG
GGAAGATATTTGCCATGAAGGTGCTTAAAAAGGCAATGATAGTAAGAAATGCTAAAGATACAGCTCATAC
AAAAGCAGAGCGGAATATTCTGGAGGAAGTAAAGCATCCCTTCATCGTGGATTTAATTTATGCCTTTCAG
ACCGGTGGAAAACTCTACCTCATCCTTGAGTATCTCAGTGGAGGAGAACTATTTATGCAGTTAGAAAGAG
AGGGGATATTCATGGAAGATACAGCTTGCTTTTACTTGGCTGAAATCTCCATGGCTTTGGGGCATTTACA
TCAAAAAGGGATCATCTACAGAGACCTGAAGCCGGAGAACATCATGCTTAATCACCAAGGTCACGTGAAG
CTGACAGACTTTGGACTATGCAAAGAATCTATTCATGATGGAACAGTCACGCACACATTTTGTGGAACAA
TAGAATACATGGCCCCTGAAATCTTGATGAGAAGCGGCCACAACCGTGCTGTGGATTGGTGGAGTCTGGG
AGCATTAATGTATGACATGCTGACTGGAGCACCTCCATTCACTGGGGAGAATAGAAAGAAGACAATTGAC
AAAATCCTCAAATGTAAACTTAATTTGCCTCCCTACCTCACACAAGAAGCTCGAGATCTGCTTAAAAAGC
TGCTGAAGAGAAATGCTGCTTCTCGTCTTGGAGCTGGCCCTGGGGATGCTGGAGAAGTCCAAGCGCATCC
ATTTTTTAGACACATTAACTGGGAAGAGCTTTTGGCTCGGAAGGTGGAGCGCCCCTTTAAGCCTCTGTTG
CAATCTGAAGAGGATGTGAGTCAGTTTGATTCAAAGTTTACTCGTCAGACACCTGTTGACAGCCCCGATG
ACTCAACTCTCAGTGAAAGTGCCAACCAGGTCTTTCTGGGTTTTACATATGTGGCTCCATCTGTACTTGA
AAGTGTGAAAGAAAAGTTTTCTTTTGAACCAAAAATCCGATCGCCTCGAAGATTTATTGGTAGCCCACGA
ACGCCTGTCAGCCCAGTCAAATTCTCTCCTGGGGATTTCTGGGGACGAGGTGCTTCAGCCAGCACAGCAA
ATCCTCAGACACCTGTGGAATACCCAATGGAAACAAGTGGAATAGAGCAGATGGATGTGACAACGAGCGG
GGAAGCTTCAGCGCCACTTCCAATCCGACAGCCCAACTCTGGGCCATACAAAAAACAAGCTTTTCCTATG
ATCTCCAAACGGCCAGAGCACCTGCGTATGAATCTATACCGATGTTCCAGATTCGCTTAA
