>Addgene plasmid #59446 | pHRIG-S6K | addgene partial sequence | sequence record 94941 | CMV-F 5'-CGCAAATGGGCGGTAGGCGTG-3'
ACCGTCAGATCGCCTGGAGACGCCATCCACGCTGTTTTGACCTCCATAGAAGACACCGACTCTAGAGGAT
CTCGAGCTCAAGCTTCGAATTCTGCAGGCCACCATGGCAGGAGTGTTTGACATAGACCTGGACCAGCCAG
AGGATGCAGGCTCTGAGGATGAGCTGGAGGAGGGGGGTCAGTTAAATGAAAGCATGGACCATGGGGGAGT
TGGACCATATGAACTTGGCATGGAACATTGTGAGAAATTTGAAATCTCAGAAACTAGTGTGAACAGAGGG
CCAGAAAAAATCAGACCAGAATGTTTTGAGCTACTTCGGGTACTTGGTAAAGGGGGCTATGGAAAGGTTT
TTCAAGTACGAAAAGTAACAGGAGCAAATACTGGGAAGATATTTGCCATGAAGGTGCTTAAAAAGGCAAT
GATAGTAAGAAATGCTAAAGATACAGCTCATACAAAAGCAGAGCGGAATATTCTGGAGGAAGTAAAGCAT
CCCTTCATCGTGGATTTAATTTATGCCTTTCAGACCGGTGGAAAACTCTACCTCATCCTTGAGTATCTCA
GTGGAGGAGAACTATTTATGCAGTTAGAAAGAGAGGGGATATTCATGGAAGATACAGCTTGCTTTTACTT
GGCTGAAATCTCCATGGCTTTGGGGCATTTACATCAAAAAGGGATCATCTACAGAGACCTGAAGCCGGAG
AACATCATGCTTAATCACCAAGGTCACGTGAAGCTGACAGACTTTGGACTATGCAAAGAATCTATTC
