>Addgene plasmid #59446 | pHRIG-S6K | addgene partial sequence | sequence record 94947 | pCDH-rev 5'-GCATTCCTTTGGCGAGAG-3'
GGGCCAGGTTTCCGGGCCCTCACATTGCCAAAAGACGGCAATATGGTGGAAAATAACATATAGACAAACG
CACACCGGCCTTATTCCAAGCGGCTTCGGCCAGTAACGTTAGGGGGGGGGGAGGGAGAGGGGCGGATCCT
TAAGCGAATCTGGAACATCGGTATAGATTCATACGCAGGTGCTCTGGCCGTTTGGAGATCATAGGAAAAG
CTTGTTTTTTGTATGGCCCAGAGTTGGGCTGTCGGATTGGAAGTGGCGCTGAAGCTTCCCCGCTCGTTGT
CACATCCATCTGCTCTATTCCACTTGTTTCCATTGGGTATTCCACAGGTGTCTGAGGATTTGCTGTGCTG
GCTGAAGCACCTCGTCCCCAGAAATCCCCAGGAGAGAATTTGACTGGGCTGACAGGCGTTCGTGGGCTAC
CAATAAATCTTCGAGGCGATCGGATTTTTGGTTCAAAAGAAAACTTTTCTTTCACACTTTCAAGTACAGA
TGGAGCCACATATGTAAAACCCAGAAAGACCTGGTTGGCACTTTCACTGAGAGTTGAGTCATCGGGGCTG
TCAACAGGTGTCTGAC
